>Addgene plasmid #179559 | p300 core-dCas9-CBP core | addgene full sequence | sequence record 354771 | Addgene NGS Result
CATTTTCTCCTCCTTGTATAAATCCTGGTTGCTGTCTCTTTATGAGGAGTTGTGGCCCGTTGTCAGGCAA
CGTGGCGTGGTGTGCACTGTGTTTGCTGACGCAACCCCCACTGGTTGGGGCATTGCCACCACCTGTCAGC
TCCTTTCCGGGACTTTCGCTTTCCCCCTCCCTATTGCCACGGCGGAACTCATCGCCGCCTGCCTTGCCCG
CTGCTGGACAGGGGCTCGGCTGTTGGGCACTGACAATTCCGTGGTGTTGTCGGGGAAATCATCGTCCTTT
CCTTGGCTGCTCGCCTGTGTTGCCACCTGGATTCTGCGCGGGACGTCCTTCTGCTACGTCCCTTCGGCCC
TCAATCCAGCGGACCTTCCTTCCCGCGGCCTGCTGCCGGCTCTGCGGCCTCTTCCGCGTCTTCGCCTTCG
CCCTCAGACGAGTCGGATCTCCCTTTGGGCCGCCTCCCCGCGTCGACTTTAAGACCAATGACTTACAAGG
CAGCTGTAGATCTTAGCCACTTTTTAAAAGAAAAGGGGGGACTGGAAGGGCTAATTCACTCCCAACGAAG
ACAAGATCTGCTTTTTGCTTGTACTGGGTCTCTCTGGTTAGACCAGATCTGAGCCTGGGAGCTCTCTGGC
TAACTAGGGAACCCACTGCTTAAGCCTCAATAAAGCTTGCCTTGAGTGCTTCAAGTAGTGTGTGCCCGTC
TGTTGTGTGACTCTGGTAACTAGAGATCCCTCAGACCCTTTTAGTCAGTGTGGAAAATCTCTAGCAGGGC
CCGTTTAAACCCGCTGATCAGCCTCGACTGTGCCTTCTAGTTGCCAGCCATCTGTTGTTTGCCCCTCCCC
CGTGCCTTCCTTGACCCTGGAAGGTGCCACTCCCACTGTCCTTTCCTAATAAAATGAGGAAATTGCATCG
CATTGTCTGAGTAGGTGTCATTCTATTCTGGGGGGTGGGGTGGGGCAGGACAGCAAGGGGGAGGATTGGG
AAGACAATAGCAGGCATGCTGGGGATGCGGTGGGCTCTATGGCTTCTGAGGCGGAAAGAACCAGCTGGGG
CTCTAGGGGGTATCCCC
[124 nt withheld, positions 1068-1191]
C
[91 nt withheld, positions 1193-1283]
A
[49 nt withheld, positions 1285-1333]
CCTTTGACGTTGGAGTCCACGTTCTTT
[37 nt withheld, positions 1361-1397]
ACCCTATCTCGGTCTATTCTTTTGATTTATAAGGGATTTTGCCGATTTCGGCCTATTGGTTAAAAAATGA
GCTGATTTAACAAAAATTTAACGCGAATTAATTCTGTGGAATGTGTGTCAGTTAGGGTGTGGAAAGTCCC
CAGGCTCCCCAGCAGGCAGAAGTATGCAAAGCATGCATCTCAATTAGTCAGCAACCAGGTGTGGAAAGTC
CCCAGGCTCCCCAGCAGGCAGAAGTATGCAAAGCATGCATCTCAATTAGTCAGCAACCATAGTCCCGCCC
CTAACTCCGCCCATCCCGCCCCTAACTCCGCCCAGTTCCGCCCATTCTCCGCCCCATGGCTGACTAATTT
TTTTTATTTATGCAGAGGCCGAGGCCGCCTCTGCCTCTGAGCTATTCCAGAAGTAGTGAGGAGGCTTTTT
TGGAGGCCTAGGCTTTTGCAAAAAGCTCCCGGGAGCTTGTATATCCATTTTCGGATCTGATCAGCACGTG
TTGACAATTAATCATCGGCATAGTATATCGGCATAGTATAATACGACAAGGTGAGGAACTAAACCATGGC
CAAGTTGACCAGTGCCGTTCCGGTGCTCACCGCGCGCGACGTCGCCGGAGCGGTCGAGTTCTGGACCGAC
CGGCTCGGGTTCTCCCGGGACTTCGTGGAGGACGACTTCGCCGGTGTGGTCCGGGACGACGTGACCCTGT
TCATCAGCGCGGTCCAGGACCAGGTGGTGCCGGACAACACCCTGGCCTGGGTGTGGGTGCGCGGCCTGGA
CGAGCTGTACGCCGAGTGGTCGGAGGTCGTGTCCACGAACTTCCGGGACGCCTCCGGGCCGGCCATGACC
GAGATCGGCGAGCAGCCGTGGGGGCGGGAGTTCGCCCTGCGCGACCCGGCCGGCAACTGCGTGCACTTCG
TGGCCGAGGAGCAGGACTGACACGTGCTACGAGATTTCGATTCCACCGCCGCCTTCTATGAAAGGTTGGG
CTTCGGAATCGTTTTCCGGGACGCCGGCTGGATGATCCTCCAGCGCGGGGATCTCATGCTGGAGTTCTTC
GCCCACCCCAACTTGTTTATTGCAGCTTATAATGGTTACAAATAAAGCAATAGCATCACAAATTTCACAA
ATAAAGCATTTTTTTCACTGCATTCTAGTTGTGGTTTGTCCAAACTCATCAATGTATCTTATCATGTCTG
TATACCGTCGACCTCTAGCTAGAGCTTGGCGTAATCATGGTCATAGCTGTTTCCTGTGTGAAATTGTTAT
CCGCTCACAATTCCACACAACATACGAGCCGGAAGCATAAAGTGTAAAGCCTGGGGTGCCTAATGAGTGA
GCTAACTCACATTAATTGCGTTGCGCTCACTGCCCGCTTTCCAGTCGGGAAACCTGTCGTGCCAGCTGCA
TTAATGAATCGGCCAACGCGCGGGGAGAGGCGGTTTGCGTATTGGGCGCTCTTCCGCTTCCTCGCTCACT
GACTCGCTGCGCTCGGTCGTTCGGCTGCGGCGAGCGGTATCAGCTCACTCAAAGGCGGTAATACGGTTAT
CCACAGAATCAGGGGATAACGCAGGAAAGAACATGTGAGCAAAAGGCCAGCAAAAGGCCAGGAACCGTAA
AAAGGCCGCGTTGCTGGCGTTTTTCCATAGGCTCCGCCCCCCTGACGAGCATCACAAAAATCGACGCTCA
AGTCAGAGGTGGCGAAACCCGACAGGACTATAAAGATACCAGGCGTTTCCCCCTGGAAGCTCCCTCGTGC
GCTCTCCTGTTCCGACCCTGCCGCTTACCGGATACCTGTCCGCCTTTCTCCCTTCGGGAAGCGTGGCGCT
TTCTCATAGCTCACGCTGTAGGTATCTCAGTTCGGTGTAGGTCGTTCGCTCCAAGCTGGGCTGTGTGCAC
GAACCCCCCGTTCAGCCCGACCGCTGCGCCTTATCCGGTAACTATCGTCTTGAGTCCAACCCGGTAAGAC
ACGACTTATCGCCACTGGCAGCAGCCACTGGTAACAGGATTAGCAGAGCGAGGTATGTAGGCGGTGCTAC
AGAGTTCTTGAAGTGGTGGCCTAACTACGGCTACACTAGAAGAACAGTATTTGGTATCTGCGCTCTGCTG
AAGCCAGTTACCTTCGGAAAAAGAGTTGGTAGCTCTTGATCCGGCAAACAAACCACCGCTGGTAGCGGTG
GTTTTTTTGTTTGCAAGCAGCAGATTACGCGCAGAAAAAAAGGATCTCAAGAAGATCCTTTGATCTTTTC
TACGGGGTCTGACGCTCAGTGGAACGAAAACTCACGTTAAGGGATTTTGGTCATGAGATTATCAAAAAGG
ATCTTCACCTAGATCCTTTTAAATTAAAAATGAAGTTTTAAATCAATCTAAAGTATATATGAGTAAACTT
GGTCTGACAGTTACCAATGCTTAATCAGTGAGGCACCTATCTCAGCGATCTGTCTATTTCGTTCATCCAT
AGTTGCCTGACTCCCCGTCGTGTAGATAACTACGATACGGGAGGGCTTACCATCTGGCCCCAGTGCTGCA
ATGATACCGCGAGACCCACGCTCACCGGCTCCAGATTTATCAGCAATAAACCAGCCAGCCGGAAGGGCCG
AGCGCAGAAGTGGTCCTGCAACTTTATCCGCCTCCATCCAGTCTATTAATTGTTGCCGGGAAGCTAGAGT
AAGTAGTTCGCCAGTTAATAGTTTGCGCAACGTTGTTGCCATTGCTACAGGCATCGTGGTGTCACGCTCG
TCGTTTGGTATGGCTTCATTCAGCTCCGGTTCCCAACGATCAAGGCGAGTTACATGATCCCCCATGTTGT
GCAAAAAAGCGGTTAGCTCCTTCGGTCCTCCGATCGTTGTCAGAAGTAAGTTGGCCGCAGTGTTATCACT
CATGGTTATGGCAGCACTGCATAATTCTCTTACTGTCATGCCATCCGTAAGATGCTTTTCTGTGACTGGT
GAGTACTCAACCAAGTCATTCTGAGAATAGTGTATGCGGCGACCGAGTTGCTCTTGCCCGGCGTCAATAC
GGGATAATACCGCGCCACATAGCAGAACTTTAAAAGTGCTCATCATTGGAAAACGTTCTTCGGGGCGAAA
ACTCTCAAGGATCTTACCGCTGTTGAGATCCAGTTCGATGTAACCCACTCGTGCACCCAACTGATCTTCA
GCATCTTTTACTTTCACCAGCGTTTCTGGGTGAGCAAAAACAGGAAGGCAAAATGCCGCAAAAAAGGGAA
TAAGGGCGACACGGAAATGTTGAATACTCATACTCTTCCTTTTTCAATATTATTGAAGCATTTATCAGGG
TTATTGTCTCATGAGCGGATACATATTTGAATGTATTTAGAAAAATAAACAAATAGGGGTTCCGCGCACA
TTTCCCCGAAAAGTGCCACCTGACGTCGACGGATCGGGAGATCTCCCGATCCCCTATGGTGCACTCTCAG
TACAATCTGCTCTGATGCCGCATAGTTAAGCCAGTATCTGCTCCCTGCTTGTGTGTTGGAGGTCGCTGAG
TAGTGCGCGAGCAAAATTTAAGCTACAACAAGGCAAGGCTTGACCGACAATTGCATGAAGAATCTGCTTA
GGGTTAGGCGTTTTGCGCTGCTTCGCGATGTACGGGCCAGATATACGCGTTGACATTGATTATTGACTAG
TTATTAATAGTAATCAATTACGGGGTCATTAGTTCATAGCCCATATATGGAGTTCCGCGTTACATAACTT
ACGGTAAATGGCCCGCCTGGCTGACCGCCCAACGACCCCCGCCCATTGACGTCAATAATGACGTATGTTC
CCATAGTAACGCCAATAGGGACTTTCCATTGACGTCAATGGGTGGAGTATTTACGGTAAACTGCCCACTT
GGCAGTACATCAAGTGTATCATATGCCAAGTACGCCCCCTATTGACGTCAATGACGGTAAATGGCCCGCC
TGGCATTATGCCCAGTACATGACCTTATGGGACTTTCCTACTTGGCAGTACATCTACGTATTAGTCATCG
CTATTACCATGGTGATGCGGTTTTGGCAGTACATCAATGGGCGTGGATAGCGGTTTGACTCACGGGGATT
TCCAAGTCTCCACCCCATTGACGTCAATGGGAGTTTGTTTTGGCACCAAAATCAACGGGACTTTCCAAAA
TGTCGTAACAACTCCGCCCCATTGACGCAAATGGGCGGTAGGCGTGTACGGTGGGAGGTCTATATAAGCA
GCGCGTTTTGCCTGTACTGGGTCTCTCTGGTTAGACCAGATCTGAGCCTGGGAGCTCTCTGGCTAACTAG
GGAACCCACTGCTTAAGCCTCAATAAAGCTTGCCTTGAGTGCTTCAAGTAGTGTGTGCCCGTCTGTTGTG
TGACTCTGGTAACTAGAGATCCCTCAGACCCTTTTAGTCAGTGTGGAAAATCTCTAGCAGTGGCGCCCGA
ACAGGGACTTGAAAGCGAAAGGGAAACCAGAGGAGCTCTCTCGACGCAGGACTCGGCTTGCTGAAGCGCG
CACGGCAAGAGGCGAGGGGCGGCGACTGGTGAGTACGCCAAAAATTTTGACTAGCGGAGGCTAGAAGGAG
AGAGATGGGTGCGAGAGCGTCAGTATTAAGCGGGGGAGAATTAGATCGCGATGGGAAAAAATTCGGTTAA
GGCCAGGGGGAAAGAAAAAATATAAATTAAAACATATAGTATGGGCAAGCAGGGAGCTAGAACGATTCGC
AGTTAATCCTGGCCTGTTAGAAACATCAGAAGGCTGTAGACAAATACTGGGACAGCTACAACCATCCCTT
CAGACAGGATCAGAAGAACTTAGATCATTATATAATACAGTAGCAACCCTCTATTGTGTGCATCAAAGGA
TAGAGATAAAAGACACCAAGGAAGCTTTAGACAAGATAGAGGAAGAGCAAAACAAAAGTAAGACCACCGC
ACAGCAAGCGGCCGCTGATCTTCAGACCTGGAGGAGGAGATATGAGGGACAATTGGAGAAGTGAATTATA
TAAATATAAAGTAGTAAAAATTGAACCATTAGGAGTAGCACCCACCAAGGCAAAGAGAAGAGTGGTGCAG
AGAGAAAAAAGAGCAGTGGGAATAGGAGCTTTGTTCCTTGGGTTCTTGGGAGCAGCAGGAAGCACTATGG
GCGCAGCGTCAATGACGCTGACGGTACAGGCCAGACAATTATTGTCTGGTATAGTGCAGCAGCAGAACAA
TTTGCTGAGGGCTATTGAGGCGCAACAGCATCTGTTGCAACTCACAGTCTGGGGCATCAAGCAGCTCCAG
GCAAGAATCCTGGCTGTGGAAAGATACCTAAAGGATCAACAGCTCCTGGGGATTTGGGGTTGCTCTGGAA
AACTCATTTGCACCACTGCTGTGCCTTGGAATGCTAGTTGGAGTAATAAATCTCTGGAACAGATTTGGAA
TCACACGACCTGGATGGAGTGGGACAGAGAAATTAACAATTACACAAGCTTAATACACTCCTTAATTGAA
GAATCGCAAAACCAGCAAGAAAAGAATGAACAAGAATTATTGGAATTAGATAAATGGGCAAGTTTGTGGA
ATTGGTTTAACATAACAAATTGGCTGTGGTATATAAAATTATTCATAATGATAGTAGGAGGCTTGGTAGG
TTTAAGAATAGTTTTTGCTGTACTTTCTATAGTGAATAGAGTTAGGCAGGGATATTCACCATTATCGTTT
CAGACCCACCTCCCAACCCCGAGGGGACCCGACAGGCCCGAAGGAATAGAAGAAGAAGGTGGAGAGAGAG
ACAGAGACAGATCCATTCGATTAGTGAACGGATCGGCACTGCGTGCGCCAATTCTGCAGACAAATGGCAG
TATTCATCCACAATTTTAAAAGAAAAGGGGGGATTGGGGGGTACAGTGCAGGGGAAAGAATAGTAGACAT
AATAGCAACAGACATACAAACTAAAGAATTACAAAAACAAATTACAAAAATTCAAAATTTTCGGGTTTAT
TACAGGGACAGCAGAGATCCAGTTTGGTTAATTAAGGTACCGATATCACTAGTGTTCCATTAACTGCGCT
AAAAATAATTTTTAAATCTTTTTTAGCTTCTTGCTCTTTTTTGTACGTCTCTGTTTTAGAGCTAGAAATA
GCAAGTTAAAATAAGGCTAGTCCGTTATCAACTTGAAAAAGTGGCACCGAGTCGGTGCTTTTTTGAATTC
GCTAGCTAGGTCTTGAAAGGAGTGGGAATTGGCTCCGGTGCCCGTCAGTGGGCAGAGCGCACATCGCCCA
CAGTCCCCGAGAAGTTGGGGGGAGGGGTCGGCAATTGATCCGGTGCCTAGAGAAGGTGGCGCGGGGTAAA
CTGGGAAAGTGATGTCGTGTACTGGCTCCGCCTTTTTCCCGAGGGTGGGGGAGAACCGTATATAAGTGCA
GTAGTCGCCGTGAACGTTCTTTTTCGCAACGGGTTTGCCGCCAGAACACAGGACCGGTTCTAGAGCGCCA
CCATGATTTTCAAACCAGAAGAACTACGACAGGCACTGATGCCAACTTTGGAGGCACTTTACCGTCAGGA
TCCAGAATCCCTTCCCTTTCGTCAACCTGTGGACCCTCAGCTTTTAGGAATCCCTGATTACTTTGATATT
GTGAAGAGCCCCATGGATCTTTCTACCATTAAGAGGAAGTTAGACACTGGACAGTATCAGGAGCCCTGGC
AGTATGTCGATGATATTTGGCTTATGTTCAATAATGCCTGGTTATATAACCGGAAAACATCACGGGTATA
CAAATACTGCTCCAAGCTCTCTGAGGTCTTTGAACAAGAAATTGACCCAGTGATGCAAAGCCTTGGATAC
TGTTGTGGCAGAAAGTTGGAGTTCTCTCCACAGACACTGTGTTGCTACGGCAAACAGTTGTGCACAATAC
CTCGTGATGCCACTTATTACAGTTACCAGAACAGGTATCATTTCTGTGAGAAGTGTTTCAATGAGATCCA
AGGGGAGAGCGTTTCTTTGGGGGATGACCCTTCCCAGCCTCAAACTACAATAAATAAAGAACAATTTTCC
AAGAGAAAAAATGACACACTGGATCCTGAACTGTTTGTTGAATGTACAGAGTGCGGAAGAAAGATGCATC
AGATCTGTGTCCTTCACCATGAGATCATCTGGCCTGCTGGATTCGTCTGTGATGGCTGTTTAAAGAAAAG
TGCACGAACTAGGAAAGAAAATAAGTTTTCTGCTAAAAGGTTGCCATCTACCAGACTTGGCACCTTTCTA
GAGAATCGTGTGAATGACTTTCTGAGGCGACAGAATCACCCTGAGTCAGGAGAGGTCACTGTTAGAGTAG
TTCATGCTTCTGACAAAACCGTGGAAGTAAAACCAGGCATGAAAGCAAGGTTTGTGGACAGTGGAGAGAT
GGCAGAATCCTTTCCATACCGAACCAAAGCCCTCTTTGCCTTTGAAGAAATTGATGGTGTTGACCTGTGC
TTCTTTGGCATGCATGTTCAAGAGTATGGCTCTGACTGCCCTCCACCCAACCAGAGGAGAGTATACATAT
CTTACCTCGATAGTGTTCATTTCTTCCGTCCTAAATGCTTGAGGACTGCAGTCTATCATGAAATCCTAAT
TGGATATTTAGAATATGTCAAGAAATTAGGTTACACAACAGGGCATATTTGGGCATGTCCACCAAGTGAG
GGAGATGATTATATCTTCCATTGCCATCCTCCTGACCAGAAGATACCCAAGCCCAAGCGACTGCAGGAAT
GGTACAAAAAAATGCTTGACAAGGCTGTATCAGAGCGTATTGTCCATGACTACAAGGATATTTTTAAACA
AGCTACTGAAGATAGATTAACAAGTGCAAAGGAATTGCCTTATTTCGAGGGTGATTTCTGGCCCAATGTT
CTGGAAGAAAGCATTAAGGAACTGGAACAGGAGGAAGAAGAGAGAAAACGAGAGGAAAACACCAGCAATG
AAAGCACAGATGTGACCAAGGGAGACAGCAAAAATGCTAAAAAGAAGAATAATAAGAAAACCAGCAAAAA
TAAGAGCAGCCTGAGTAGGGGCAACAAGAAGAAACCCGGGATGCCCAATGTATCTAACGACCTCTCACAG
AAACTATATGCCACCATGGAGAAGCATAAAGAGGTCTTCTTTGTGATCCGCCTCATTGCTGGCCCTGCTG
CCAACTCCCTGCCTCCCATTGTTGATCCTGATCCTCTCATCCCCTGCGATCTGATGGATGGTCGGGATGC
GTTTCTCACGCTGGCAAGGGACAAGCACCTGGAGTTCTCTTCACTCCGAAGAGCCCAGTGGTCCACCATG
TGCATGCTGGTGGAGCTGCACACGCAGAGCCAGGACGGATCCCCCAAGAAGAAGAGGAAGGTGGGATCCA
GCGCTGCCACCATGGACAAGAAGTACAGCATCGGCCTGGCCATCGGCACCAACTCTGTGGGCTGGGCCGT
GATCACCGACGAGTACAAGGTGCCCAGCAAGAAATTCAAGGTGCTGGGCAACACCGACCGGCACAGCATC
AAGAAGAACCTGATCGGAGCCCTGCTGTTCGACAGCGGCGAAACAGCCGAGGCCACCCGGCTGAAGAGAA
CCGCCAGAAGAAGATACACCAGACGGAAGAACCGGATCTGCTATCTGCAAGAGATCTTCAGCAACGAGAT
GGCCAAGGTGGACGACAGCTTCTTCCACAGACTGGAAGAGTCCTTCCTGGTGGAAGAGGATAAGAAGCAC
GAGCGGCACCCCATCTTCGGCAACATCGTGGACGAGGTGGCCTACCACGAGAAGTACCCCACCATCTACC
ACCTGAGAAAGAAACTGGTGGACAGCACCGACAAGGCCGACCTGCGGCTGATCTATCTGGCCCTGGCCCA
CATGATCAAGTTCCGGGGCCACTTCCTGATCGAGGGCGACCTGAACCCCGACAACAGCGACGTGGACAAG
CTGTTCATCCAGCTGGTGCAGACCTACAACCAGCTGTTCGAGGAAAACCCCATCAACGCCAGCGGCGTGG
ACGCCAAGGCCATCCTGTCTGCCAGACTGAGCAAGAGCAGACGGCTGGAAAATCTGATCGCCCAGCTGCC
CGGCGAGAAGAAGAATGGCCTGTTCGGAAACCTGATTGCCCTGAGCCTGGGCCTGACCCCCAACTTCAAG
AGCAACTTCGACCTGGCCGAGGATGCCAAACTGCAGCTGAGCAAGGACACCTACGACGACGACCTGGACA
ACCTGCTGGCCCAGATCGGCGACCAGTACGCCGACCTGTTTCTGGCCGCCAAGAACCTGTCCGACGCCAT
CCTGCTGAGCGACATCCTGAGAGTGAACACCGAGATCACCAAGGCCCCCCTGAGCGCCTCTATGATCAAG
AGATACGACGAGCACCACCAGGACCTGACCCTGCTGAAAGCTCTCGTGCGGCAGCAGCTGCCTGAGAAGT
ACAAAGAGATTTTCTTCGACCAGAGCAAGAACGGCTACGCCGGCTACATTGACGGCGGAGCCAGCCAGGA
AGAGTTCTACAAGTTCATCAAGCCCATCCTGGAAAAGATGGACGGCACCGAGGAACTGCTCGTGAAGCTG
AACAGAGAGGACCTGCTGCGGAAGCAGCGGACCTTCGACAACGGCAGCATCCCCCACCAGATCCACCTGG
GAGAGCTGCACGCCATTCTGCGGCGGCAGGAAGATTTTTACCCATTCCTGAAGGACAACCGGGAAAAGAT
CGAGAAGATCCTGACCTTCCGCATCCCCTACTACGTGGGCCCTCTGGCCAGGGGAAACAGCAGATTCGCC
TGGATGACCAGAAAGAGCGAGGAAACCATCACCCCCTGGAACTTCGAGGAAGTGGTGGACAAGGGCGCTT
CCGCCCAGAGCTTCATCGAGCGGATGACCAACTTCGATAAGAACCTGCCCAACGAGAAGGTGCTGCCCAA
GCACAGCCTGCTGTACGAGTACTTCACCGTGTATAACGAGCTGACCAAAGTGAAATACGTGACCGAGGGA
ATGAGAAAGCCCGCCTTCCTGAGCGGCGAGCAGAAAAAGGCCATCGTGGACCTGCTGTTCAAGACCAACC
GGAAAGTGACCGTGAAGCAGCTGAAAGAGGACTACTTCAAGAAAATCGAGTGCTTCGACTCCGTGGAAAT
CTCCGGCGTGGAAGATCGGTTCAACGCCTCCCTGGGCACATACCACGATCTGCTGAAAATTATCAAGGAC
AAGGACTTCCTGGACAATGAGGAAAACGAGGACATTCTGGAAGATATCGTGCTGACCCTGACACTGTTTG
AGGACAGAGAGATGATCGAGGAACGGCTGAAAACCTATGCCCACCTGTTCGACGACAAAGTGATGAAGCA
GCTGAAGCGGCGGAGATACACCGGCTGGGGCAGGCTGAGCCGGAAGCTGATCAACGGCATCCGGGACAAG
CAGTCCGGCAAGACAATCCTGGATTTCCTGAAGTCCGACGGCTTCGCCAACAGAAACTTCATGCAGCTGA
TCCACGACGACAGCCTGACCTTTAAAGAGGACATCCAGAAAGCCCAGGTGTCCGGCCAGGGCGATAGCCT
GCACGAGCACATTGCCAATCTGGCCGGCAGCCCCGCCATTAAGAAGGGCATCCTGCAGACAGTGAAGGTG
GTGGACGAGCTCGTGAAAGTGATGGGCCGGCACAAGCCCGAGAACATCGTGATCGAAATGGCCAGAGAGA
ACCAGACCACCCAGAAGGGACAGAAGAACAGCCGCGAGAGAATGAAGCGGATCGAAGAGGGCATCAAAGA
GCTGGGCAGCCAGATCCTGAAAGAACACCCCGTGGAAAACACCCAGCTGCAGAACGAGAAGCTGTACCTG
TACTACCTGCAGAATGGGCGGGATATGTACGTGGACCAGGAACTGGACATCAACCGGCTGTCCGACTACG
ATGTGGACGCCATCGTGCCTCAGAGCTTTCTGAAGGACGACTCCATCGACAACAAGGTGCTGACCAGAAG
CGACAAGAACCGGGGCAAGAGCGACAACGTGCCCTCCGAAGAGGTCGTGAAGAAGATGAAGAACTACTGG
CGGCAGCTGCTGAACGCCAAGCTGATTACCCAGAGAAAGTTCGACAATCTGACCAAGGCCGAGAGAGGCG
GCCTGAGCGAACTGGATAAGGCCGGCTTCATCAAGAGACAGCTGGTGGAAACCCGGCAGATCACAAAGCA
CGTGGCACAGATCCTGGACTCCCGGATGAACACTAAGTACGACGAGAATGACAAGCTGATCCGGGAAGTG
AAAGTGATCACCCTGAAGTCCAAGCTGGTGTCCGATTTCCGGAAGGATTTCCAGTTTTACAAAGTGCGCG
AGATCAACAACTACCACCACGCCCACGACGCCTACCTGAACGCCGTCGTGGGAACCGCCCTGATCAAAAA
GTACCCTAAGCTGGAAAGCGAGTTCGTGTACGGCGACTACAAGGTGTACGACGTGCGGAAGATGATCGCC
AAGAGCGAGCAGGAAATCGGCAAGGCTACCGCCAAGTACTTCTTCTACAGCAACATCATGAACTTTTTCA
AGACCGAGATTACCCTGGCCAACGGCGAGATCCGGAAGCGGCCTCTGATCGAGACAAACGGCGAAACCGG
GGAGATCGTGTGGGATAAGGGCCGGGATTTTGCCACCGTGCGGAAAGTGCTGAGCATGCCCCAAGTGAAT
ATCGTGAAAAAGACCGAGGTGCAGACAGGCGGCTTCAGCAAAGAGTCTATCCTGCCCAAGAGGAACAGCG
ATAAGCTGATCGCCAGAAAGAAGGACTGGGACCCTAAGAAGTACGGCGGCTTCGACAGCCCCACCGTGGC
CTATTCTGTGCTGGTGGTGGCCAAAGTGGAAAAGGGCAAGTCCAAGAAACTGAAGAGTGTGAAAGAGCTG
CTGGGGATCACCATCATGGAAAGAAGCAGCTTCGAGAAGAATCCCATCGACTTTCTGGAAGCCAAGGGCT
ACAAAGAAGTGAAAAAGGACCTGATCATCAAGCTGCCTAAGTACTCCCTGTTCGAGCTGGAAAACGGCCG
GAAGAGAATGCTGGCCTCTGCCGGCGAACTGCAGAAGGGAAACGAACTGGCCCTGCCCTCCAAATATGTG
AACTTCCTGTACCTGGCCAGCCACTATGAGAAGCTGAAGGGCTCCCCCGAGGATAATGAGCAGAAACAGC
TGTTTGTGGAACAGCACAAGCACTACCTGGACGAGATCATCGAGCAGATCAGCGAGTTCTCCAAGAGAGT
GATCCTGGCCGACGCTAATCTGGACAAAGTGCTGTCCGCCTACAACAAGCACCGGGATAAGCCCATCAGA
GAGCAGGCCGAGAATATCATCCACCTGTTTACCCTGACCAATCTGGGAGCCCCTGCCGCCTTCAAGTACT
TTGACACCACCATCGACCGGAAGAGGTACACCAGCACCAAAGAGGTGCTGGACGCCACCCTGATCCACCA
GAGCATCACCGGCCTGTACGAGACACGGATCGACCTGTCTCAGCTGGGAGGCGACAAGCGACCTGCCGCC
ACAAAGAAGGCTGGACAGGCTAAGAAGAAGAAAGGATCCATCTTTAAACCAGAGGAGTTACGCCAGGCCC
TCATGCCAACCCTAGAAGCACTGTATCGACAGGACCCAGAGTCATTACCTTTCCGGCAGCCTGTAGATCC
CCAGCTCCTCGGAATTCCAGACTATTTTGACATCGTAAAGAATCCCATGGACCTCTCCACCATCAAGCGG
AAGCTGGACACAGGGCAATACCAAGAGCCCTGGCAGTACGTGGACGACGTCTGGCTCATGTTCAACAATG
CCTGGCTCTATAATCGCAAGACATCCCGAGTCTATAAGTTTTGCAGTAAGCTTGCAGAGGTCTTTGAGCA
GGAAATTGACCCTGTCATGCAGTCCCTTGGATATTGCTGTGGACGCAAGTATGAGTTTTCCCCACAGACT
TTGTGCTGCTATGGGAAGCAGCTGTGTACCATTCCTCGCGATGCTGCCTACTACAGCTATCAGAATAGGT
ATCATTTCTGTGAGAAGTGTTTCACAGAGATCCAGGGCGAGAATGTGACCCTGGGTGACGACCCTTCACA
GCCCCAGACGACAATTTCAAAGGATCAGTTTGAAAAGAAGAAAAATGATACCTTAGACCCCGAACCTTTC
GTTGATTGCAAGGAGTGTGGCCGGAAGATGCATCAGATTTGCGTTCTGCACTATGACATCATTTGGCCTT
CAGGTTTTGTGTGCGACAACTGCTTGAAGAAAACTGGCAGACCTCGAAAAGAAAACAAATTCAGTGCTAA
GAGGCTGCAGACCACAAGACTGGGAAACCACTTGGAAGACCGAGTGAACAAATTTTTGCGGCGCCAGAAT
CACCCTGAAGCCGGGGAGGTTTTTGTCCGAGTGGTGGCCAGCTCAGACAAGACGGTGGAGGTCAAGCCCG
GGATGAAGTCACGGTTTGTGGATTCTGGGGAAATGTCTGAATCTTTCCCATATCGAACCAAAGCTCTGTT
TGCTTTTGAGGAAATTGACGGCGTGGATGTCTGCTTTTTTGGAATGCACGTCCAAGAATACGGCTCTGAT
TGCCCCCCTCCAAACACGAGGCGTGTGTACATTTCTTATCTGGATAGTATTCATTTCTTCCGGCCACGTT
GCCTCCGCACAGCCGTTTACCATGAGATCCTTATTGGATATTTAGAGTATGTGAAGAAATTAGGGTATGT
GACAGGGCACATCTGGGCCTGTCCTCCAAGTGAAGGAGATGATTACATCTTCCATTGCCACCCACCTGAT
CAAAAAATACCCAAGCCAAAACGACTGCAGGAGTGGTACAAAAAGATGCTGGACAAGGCGTTTGCAGAGC
GGATCATCCATGACTACAAGGATATTTTCAAACAAGCAACTGAAGACAGGCTCACCAGTGCCAAGGAACT
GCCCTATTTTGAAGGTGATTTCTGGCCCAATGTGTTAGAAGAGAGCATTAAGGAACTAGAACAAGAAGAA
GAGGAGAGGAAAAAGGAAGAGAGCACTGCAGCCAGTGAAACCACTGAGGGCAGTCAGGGCGACAGCAAGA
ATGCCAAGAAGAAGAACAACAAGAAAACCAACAAGAACAAAAGCAGCATCAGCCGCGCCAACAAGAAGAA
GCCCAGCATGCCCAACGTGTCCAATGACCTGTCCCAGAAGCTGTATGCCACCATGGAGAAGCACAAGGAG
GTCTTCTTCGTGATCCACCTGCACGCTGGGCCTGTCATCAACACCCTGCCCCCCATCGTCGACCCCGACC
CCCTGCTCAGCTGTGACCTCATGGATGGGCGCGACGCCTTCCTCACCCTCGCCAGAGACAAGCACTGGGA
GTTCTCCTCCTTGCGCCGCTCCAAGTGGTCCACGCTCTGCATGCTGGTGGAGCTGCACACCCAGGGCCAG
GACGGATCCGATTACAAAGACGATGACGATAAGGGATCCGGCGCAACAAACTTCTCTCTGCTGAAACAAG
CCGGAGATGTCGAAGAGAATCCTGGACCGACCGAGTACAAGCCCACGGTGCGCCTCGCCACCCGCGACGA
CGTCCCCAGGGCCGTACGCACCCTCGCCGCCGCGTTCGCCGACTACCCCGCCACGCGCCACACCGTCGAT
CCGGACCGCCACATCGAGCGGGTCACCGAGCTGCAAGAACTCTTCCTCACGCGCGTCGGGCTCGACATCG
GCAAGGTGTGGGTCGCGGACGACGGCGCCGCGGTGGCGGTCTGGACCACGCCGGAGAGCGTCGAAGCGGG
GGCGGTGTTCGCCGAGATCGGCCCGCGCATGGCCGAGTTGAGCGGTTCCCGGCTGGCCGCGCAGCAACAG
ATGGAAGGCCTCCTGGCGCCGCACCGGCCCAAGGAGCCCGCGTGGTTCCTGGCCACCGTCGGAGTCTCGC
CCGACCACCAGGGCAAGGGTCTGGGCAGCGCCGTCGTGCTCCCCGGAGTGGAGGCGGCCGAGCGCGCCGG
GGTGCCCGCCTTCCTGGAGACCTCCGCGCCCCGCAACCTCCCCTTCTACGAGCGGCTCGGCTTCACCGTC
ACCGCCGACGTCGAGGTGCCCGAAGGACCGCGCACCTGGTGCATGACCCGCAAGCCCGGTGCCTGAACGC
GTTAAGTCGACAATCAACCTCTGGATTACAAAATTTGTGAAAGATTGACTGGTATTCTTAACTATGTTGC
TCCTTTTACGCTATGTGGATACGCTGCTTTAATGCCTTTGTATCATGCTATTGCTTCCCGTATGGCTTT
Features (pLannotate 1.2.2; 35 found; start..end, strand, type, name):
    512..531     +  misc_feature   cPPT/CTS (fragment): central polypurine tract and central termination sequence of HIV-1
    533..766     +  LTR            3' LTR (ΔU3): self-inactivating 3' long terminal repeat (LTR) from HIV-1
    798..1022    +  polyA_signal   bGH poly(A) signal: bovine growth hormone polyadenylation signal
   1026..1047    +  promoter       SV40 promoter (fragment): SV40 enhancer and early promoter
   1068..1496    +  rep_origin     f1 ori (sequence partly withheld): f1 bacteriophage origin of replication; arrow indicates direction of (+) strand synthesis
   1510..1839    +  promoter       SV40 promoter: SV40 enhancer and early promoter
   1887..1934    +  promoter       EM7 promoter: synthetic bacterial promoter&nbsp
   1953..2327    +  CDS            BleoR: antibiotic-binding protein; Sh ble from Streptoalloteichus hindustanus; confers resistance to bleomycin, phleomycin, and Zeocin™
   2337..2462    +  CDS            ble (fragment): BLE_KLEPN - Experimental evidence at protein level: Swiss-Prot protein existence level 1. Binding protein with a strong affinity to the bleomycin family of antibiotics. Binds to CL990; an antimitotic-antibiotic compound. From Klebsiella pneumoniae.
   2457..2578    +  polyA_signal   SV40 poly(A) signal: SV40 polyadenylation signal
   2649..2671    -  protein_bind   lac operator (fragment): The lac repressor binds to the lac operator to inhibit transcription in E. coli. This inhibition can be relieved by adding lactose or isopropyl-β-D-thiogalactopyranoside (IPTG). lac repressor encoded by lacI
   2675..2705    -  promoter       lac promoter: promoter for the E. coli lac operon
   2720..2741    -  protein_bind   CAP binding site: CAP binding activates transcription in the presence of cAMP. E. coli catabolite activator protein
   2754..2846    -  CDS            lacI (fragment): lac repressor; lacI; The lac repressor binds to the lac operator to inhibit transcription in E. coli. This inhibition can be relieved by adding lactose or isopropyl-β-D-thiogalactopyranoside (IPTG).
   3029..3617    -  rep_origin     ori: high-copy-number ColE1/pMB1/pBR322/pUC origin of replication
   3788..4648    -  CDS            AmpR: β-lactamase; bla; confers resistance to ampicillin, carbenicillin, and related antibiotics
   4649..4753    -  promoter       AmpR promoter: bla
   4812..4864    -  misc_feature   bom (fragment): basis of mobility region from pBR322
   5019..5398    +  enhancer       CMV enhancer: human cytomegalovirus immediate early enhancer
   5399..5598    +  promoter       CMV promoter: human cytomegalovirus (CMV) immediate early promoter
   5616..5796    +  LTR            5' LTR (truncated): truncated 5' long terminal repeat (LTR) from HIV-1
   5843..5968    +  misc_feature   HIV-1 Ψ: packaging signal of human immunodeficiency virus type 1
   5952..6315    +  CDS            HIV-1 gag (fragment): gag protein from human immunodeficiency virus 1; gag
   6461..6694    +  misc_feature   RRE: The Rev response element (RRE) of HIV-1 allows for Rev-dependent mRNA export from the nucleus to the cytoplasm.
   7071..7171    +  CDS            Rev (fragment): human immunodeficiency virus 1 (HIV-1) Rev protein; rev; enhances nuclear export of unspliced and incompletely spliced viral mRNAs
   7221..7338    +  misc_feature   cPPT/CTS: central polypurine tract and central termination sequence of HIV-1
   7470..7545    +  misc_RNA       gRNA scaffold: guide RNA scaffold for the Streptococcus pyogenes CRISPR/Cas9 system
   7563..7581    +  CDS            small t antigen (fragment): SV40 (simian virus 40) small t antigen
   7607..7818    +  promoter       EF-1α core promoter: core promoter for human elongation factor EF-1α
   7843..9693    +  CDS            p300 core: catalytic histone acetyltransferase core of the human E1A-associated protein p300 (Delvecchio et al., 2013); EP300
   9742..11343   +  CDS            dCas9(N): N-terminal portion of catalytically inactive Streptococcus pyogenes dCas9 carrying the D10A mutation (Zetsche et al., 2015)
  11344..13842   +  CDS            Cas9(C): C-terminal portion of Streptococcus pyogenes Cas9 (Zetsche et al., 2015)
  13873..15750   +  CDS            CREBBP (fragment): CBP_HUMAN - Also known as CBP. Experimental evidence at protein level: Swiss-Prot protein existence level 1. Acetylates histones, giving a specific tag for transcriptional activation (PubMed:24616510). Also acetylates non- histone proteins, like DDX21, FBL, IRF2, MAFG, NCOA3, POLR1E/PAF53 and FOXO1 (PubMed:10490106, PubMed:11154691, PubMed:12738767, PubMed:12929931, PubMed:9707565, PubMed:24207024, PubMed:28790157, PubMed:30540930). Binds specifically to phosphorylated CREB and enhances its transcriptional activity toward cAMP-responsive genes. Acts as a coactivator of ALX1. Acts as a circadia
  15846..16443   +  CDS            PuroR (fragment): puromycin N-acetyltransferase; pac from Streptomyces; confers resistance to puromycin
  16459..461     +  misc_feature   WPRE (across the origin): woodchuck hepatitis virus posttranscriptional regulatory element
