[The description below was written by a language model from this plasmid's Addgene catalogue record and pLannotate feature annotations shown in this document.]
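Description:
p300 core-dCas9-CBP core is a third-generation-style, self-inactivating HIV-1 lentiviral expression plasmid built on the LentiCRISPR v2 backbone for delivery into mammalian cells. It is maintained in E. coli through a high-copy ColE1/pUC origin with ampicillin resistance (AmpR). The backbone also carries an f1 origin and an SV40/EM7-driven bleomycin/Zeocin resistance cassette outside the viral region. The viral genome is transcribed from a CMV enhancer/promoter fused to a truncated 5' LTR and contains the Ψ packaging signal, a gag fragment, the RRE for Rev-dependent export, the cPPT/CTS, a WPRE to boost transcript expression, and a ΔU3 3' LTR that inactivates the LTR promoter after integration.

The payload is a single large open reading frame driven by the EF-1α core promoter. In it, the histone acetyltransferase core of human p300 (aa 1048-1664) is fused to the N-terminus of nuclease-dead S. pyogenes Cas9 (D10A, H840A), and the corresponding core of human CBP (aa 1084-1701) is fused to the C-terminus, with a C-terminal Flag tag recorded. A puromycin resistance coding sequence follows the fusion and allows selection of transduced cells; the annotation does not show how it is linked to the upstream reading frame. A gRNA scaffold is annotated upstream of the EF-1α promoter, but no U6 or other promoter for it appears in the feature table, so the record does not establish whether a guide is expressed from this plasmid. When targeted by a guide RNA, the dual-acetyltransferase fusion is intended to deposit activating histone acetylation at promoters or enhancers. It was made as part of a comparison of CRISPR-based transcriptional activators.
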