Addgene plasmid #179559: p300 core-dCas9-CBP core
Purpose: encodes S. pyogenes dCas9 with n-terminal fusion of human p300 core (aa 1048-1664) and c-terminal fusion of human CBP core (aa 1084-1701) driven by EF-1alpha promoter
Depositing lab: Isaac Hilton. Depositing organization: Rice University. Publication: Systematic comparison of CRISPR-based transcriptional activators uncovers gene-regulatory features of enhancer-promoter interactions. Wang K, Escobar M, Li J, Mahata B, Goell J, Shah S, Cluck M, Hilton IB. Nucleic Acids Res. 2022 Aug 12;50(14):7842-7855. doi: 10.1093/nar/gkac582. PubMed 35849129.
Backbone
  Vector backbone: LentiCRISPR v2
  Vector type: Mammalian Expression, Lentiviral
  Selectable markers: Puromycin
Growth in bacteria
  Bacterial resistance: Ampicillin, 100 μg/mL
  Growth temperature: 37°C
  Growth strain: NEB Stable
  Copy number: High Copy
Gene/Insert
  Gene/Insert name: S. pyogenes dCas9 with n-terminal fusion of human p300 core (aa 1048-1664) & c-terminal fusion of human CBP core (aa 1084-1701)
  Species: H. sapiens (human)
  Insert size (bp): 7911
  Mutation: D10A; H840A in S.pyogenes Cas9
  Entrez Gene: CREBBP (a.k.a. CBP, KAT3A, MKHK1, RSTS, RSTS1); EP300 (a.k.a. KAT3B, MKHK2, RSTS2, p300)
  Promoter: EF-1alpha
  Tag / fusion protein: Flag Tag (C terminal on insert)
  Cloning method: Gibson Cloning
  Sequencing primers: 5′ ATCCGGTGCCTAGAGAAGGT
Terms and licenses: Academic/Nonprofit Terms; Industry Terms: Not Available to Industry
How to cite: p300 core-dCas9-CBP core was a gift from Isaac Hilton (Addgene plasmid # 179559 ; http://n2t.net/addgene:179559 ; RRID:Addgene_179559)
